Addgene plasmid #158531: pMXs-Gfi1
Purpose: Expresses human Gfi1 in mammalian cells
Depositing lab: Neil Segil. Depositing organization: University of Southern California. Publication: Generation of inner ear hair cells by direct lineage conversion of primary somatic cells. Menendez L, Trecek T, Gopalakrishnan S, Tao L, Markowitz AL, Yu HV, Wang X, Llamas J, Huang C, Lee J, Kalluri R, Ichida J, Segil N. Elife. 2020 Jun 30;9. pii: 55249. doi: 10.7554/eLife.55249. PubMed 32602462.
Backbone
  Vector backbone: pMXs-GW
  Vector type: Mammalian Expression, Retroviral
Growth in bacteria
  Bacterial resistance: Ampicillin, 100 μg/mL
  Growth temperature: 37°C
  Growth strain: NEB Stable
  Growth instructions: Since viral vectors are prone to recombination, we recommend testing 2-4 colonies to help select the full plasmid.
  Copy number: High Copy
Gene/Insert
  Gene/Insert name: Growth Factor Independent Protein 1
  Species: H. sapiens (human)
  Insert size (bp): 1269
  Entrez Gene: GFI1 (a.k.a. GFI-1, GFI1A, SCN2, ZNF163)
  Cloning method: Gateway Cloning
  Sequencing primers: 5′ pMX-S1811 (5'-GACGGCATCGCAGCTTGGATACAC-3')
Terms and licenses: Academic/Nonprofit Terms; Industry Terms: Not Available to Industry
How to cite: pMXs-Gfi1 was a gift from Neil Segil (Addgene plasmid # 158531 ; http://n2t.net/addgene:158531 ; RRID:Addgene_158531)
