[The description below was written by a language model from this plasmid's Addgene catalogue record and pLannotate feature annotations shown in this document.]
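Description:
pMXs-Gfi1 is a Moloney murine leukemia virus-based retroviral expression plasmid built on the Gateway-adapted pMXs-GW backbone and designed to deliver human GFI1 (Growth Factor Independent Protein 1) into mammalian cells. It is maintained in E. coli through a high-copy ColE1/pUC-type origin and selected with ampicillin via a β-lactamase gene driven by its own bla promoter. The retroviral portion runs from a 5′ MMLV LTR through the packaging signal (annotated as MMLV Ψ plus a fragment of MESV Ψ), a truncated gag lacking its start codon and a pol region carrying the splice acceptor, to the 3′ LTR. The extended Ψ/gag region promotes efficient encapsidation of the genomic RNA when the plasmid is introduced into a packaging cell line that supplies the viral proteins in trans. No internal promoter is annotated, so expression of the insert is presumably driven by the 5′ LTR, as is usual for pMXs vectors.

The GFI1 coding sequence, recorded as a 1,269 bp human insert, sits between attB1 and attB2 sites left by Gateway recombination. The automated annotation labels only a 915 bp stretch as a GFI1 fragment, although the interval between the att sites matches the stated full insert size. A WPRE follows the insert to enhance transcript stability and expression. The 3′ LTR region is annotated as a short ΔU3 fragment adjoining a longer MMLV LTR; the record does not clarify whether the vector is self-inactivating. GFI1 is a zinc-finger transcriptional repressor, and the associated publication concerns the direct lineage conversion of primary somatic cells into inner ear hair cell-like cells, which suggests that this vector serves as a source of a reprogramming factor.
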