Features (pLannotate 1.2.2; 16 found; start..end, strand, type, name):
      1..200     +  misc_feature   MMLV Ψ: packaging signal of Moloney murine leukemia virus (MMLV)
    252..340     +  misc_feature   MESV Ψ (fragment): packaging signal of murine embryonic stem cell virus
    417..833     +  CDS            gag (truncated): truncated Moloney murine leukemia virus (MMLV) gag gene lacking the start codon
    843..1217    +  misc_feature   pol region: Moloney murine leukemia virus (MMLV) pol region containing the splice acceptor site
   1236..1254    -  misc_feature   MCS (fragment): pBluescript multiple cloning site
   1260..1284    +  protein_bind   attB1: mutant version of attB; recombination site for the Gateway® BP reaction BP Clonase™
   1291..2205    +  CDS            GFI1 (fragment): GFI1_HUMAN - Also known as ZNF163. Experimental evidence at protein level: Swiss-Prot protein existence level 1. Transcription repressor essential for hematopoiesis. Functions in a cell-context and development-specific manner. Binds to 5'-TAAATCAC[AT]GCA-3' in the promoter region of a large number of genes. Component of several complexes, including the EHMT2-GFI1-HDAC1, AJUBA-GFI1-HDAC1 and RCOR-GFI-KDM1A-HDAC complexes, that suppress, via histone deacetylase (HDAC) recruitment, a number of genes implicated in multilineage blood cell development. Regulates neutrophil differentiation, promotes
   2560..2584    -  protein_bind   attB2: mutant version of attB; recombination site for the Gateway® BP reaction BP Clonase™
   2601..3189    +  misc_feature   WPRE: woodchuck hepatitis virus posttranscriptional regulatory element
   3247..3368    +  LTR            3' LTR (ΔU3) (fragment): self-inactivating 3' long terminal repeat (LTR) from Moloney murine leukemia virus
   3369..3838    +  LTR            LTR: long terminal repeat from Moloney murine leukemia virus
   3904..3956    -  CDS            lacI (fragment): lac repressor; lacI; The lac repressor binds to the lac operator to inhibit transcription in E. coli. This inhibition can be relieved by adding lactose or isopropyl-β-D-thiogalactopyranoside (IPTG).
   4139..4727    -  rep_origin     ori: high-copy-number ColE1/pMB1/pBR322/pUC origin of replication
   4891..5751    -  CDS            AmpR: β-lactamase; bla; confers resistance to ampicillin, carbenicillin, and related antibiotics
   5752..5856    -  promoter       AmpR promoter: bla
   5886..6479    +  LTR            LTR: long terminal repeat from Moloney murine leukemia virus
>Addgene plasmid #158531 | pMXs-Gfi1 | addgene full sequence | sequence record 325481 | Addgene NGS Result
AAGCTGGCCAGCAACTTATCTGTGTCTGTCCGATTGTCTAGTGTCTATGACTGATTTTATGCGCCTGCGT
CGGTACTAGTTAGCTAACTAGCTCTGTATCTGGCGGACCCGTGGTGGAACTGACGAGTTCGGAACACCCG
GCCGCAACCCTGGGAGACGTCCCAGGGACTTCGGGGGCCGTTTTTGTGGCCCGACCTGAGTCCAAAAATC
CCGATCGTTTTGGACTCTTTGGTGCACCCCCCTAATAGGAGGGATATGTGGTTCTGGTAGGAGACGAGAA
CCTAAAACAGTTCCCGCCTCCGTCTGAATTTTTGCTTTCGGTTTGGGACCGAAGCCGCGCCGCGCGTCTT
GTCTGCTGCAGCATCGTTCTGTGTTGTCTCTGTCTGACTGTGTTTCTGTATTTGTCTGAAAATTAGGGCC
AGACTGTTACCACTCCCTTAAGTTTGACCTTAGGTCACTGGAAAGATGTCGAGCGGATCGCTCACAACCA
GTCGGTAGATGTCAAGAAGAGACGTTGGGTTACCTTCTGCTCTGCAGAATGGCCAACCTTTAACGTCGGA
TGGCCGCGAGACGGCACCTTTAACCGAGACCTCATCACCCAGGTTAAGATCAAGGTCTTTTCACCTGGCC
CGCATGGACACCCAGACCAGGTCCCCTACATCGTGACCTGGGAAGCCTTGGCTTTTGACCCCCCTCCCTG
GGTCAAGCCCTTTGTACACCCTAAGCCTCCGCCTCCTCTTCCTCCATCCGCCCCGTCTCTCCCCCTTGAA
CCTCCTCGTTCGACCCCGCCTCGATCCTCCCTTTATCCAGCCCTCACTCCTTCTCTAGGCGCCCCCATAT
GGCCATATGAGATCTTATATGGGGCACCCCCGCCCCTTGTAAACTTCCCTGACCCTGACATGACAAGAGT
TACTAACAGCCCCTCTCTCCAAGCTCACTTACAGGCTCTCTACTTAGTCCAGCACGAAGTCTGGAGACCT
CTGGCGGCAGCCTACCAAGAACAACTGGACCGACCGGTGGTACCTCACCCTTACCGAGTCGGCGACACAG
TGTGGGTCCGCCGACACCAGACTAAGAACCTAGAACCTCGCTGGAAAGGACCTTACACAGTCCTGCTGAC
CACCCCCACCGCCCTCAAAGTAGACGGCATCGCAGCTTGGATACACGCCGCCCACGTGAAGGCTGCCGAC
CCCGGGGGTGGACCATCCTCTAGACTGCCGGATCTAGCTAGTTAATCGACGGTATCGATAAGCTATCAAA
CAAGTTTGTACAAAAAAGCAGGCTGCCACCATGCCGCGCTCATTTCTCGTCAAAAGCAAGAAGGCTCACA
GCTACCACCAGCCGCGCTCCCCAGGACCAGACTATTCCCTCCGTTTAGAGAATGTACCGGCGCCTAGCCG
AGCAGACAGCACTTCAAATGCAGGCGGGGCGAAGGCGGAGCCCCGGGACCGTTTGTCCCCCGAATCGCAG
CTGACCGAAGCCCCAGACAGAGCCTCCGCATCCCCAGACAGCTGCGAAGGCAGCGTCTGCGAACGGAGCT
CGGAGTTTGAGGACTTCTGGAGGCCCCCGTCACCCTCCGCGTCTCCAGCCTCGGAGAAGTCAATGTGCCC
ATCGCTGGACGAAGCCCAGCCCTTCCCCCTGCCTTTCAAACCGTACTCATGGAGCGGCCTGGCGGGTTCT
GACCTGCGGCACCTGGTGCAGAGCTACCGACCGTGTGGGGCCCTGGAGCGTGGCGCTGGCCTGGGCCTCT
TCTGTGAACCCGCCCCGGAGCCTGGCCACCCGGCCGCGCTGTACGGCCCGAAGCGGGCTGCCGGCGGCGC
GGGGGCCGGGGCGCCAGGGAGCTGCAGCGCAGGGGCCGGTGCCACCGCTGGCCCTGGCCTAGGGCTCTAC
GGCGACTTCGGGTCTGCGGCAGCCGGGCTGTATGAGAGGCCCACGGCAGCGGCGGGCTTGCTGTACCCCG
AGCGTGGCCACGGGCTGCACGCAGACAAGGGCGCTGGCGTCAAGGTGGAGTCGGAGCTGCTGTGCACCCG
CCTGCTGCTGGGCGGCGGCTCCTACAAGTGCATCAAGTGCAGCAAGGTGTTCTCCACGCCGCACGGGCTC
GAGGTGCACGTGCGCAGGTCCCACAGCGGTACCAGACCCTTTGCCTGCGAGATGTGCGGCAAGACCTTCG
GGCACGCGGTGAGCCTGGAGCAGCACAAAGCCGTGCACTCGCAGGAACGGAGCTTTGACTGTAAGATCTG
TGGGAAGAGCTTCAAGAGGTCATCCACACTGTCCACACACCTGCTTATCCACTCAGACACTCGGCCCTAC
CCCTGTCAGTACTGTGGCAAGAGGTTCCACCAGAAGTCAGACATGAAGAAACACACTTTCATCCACACTG
GTGAGAAGCCTCACAAGTGCCAGGTGTGCGGCAAGGCATTCAGCCAGAGCTCCAACCTCATCACCCACAG
CCGCAAACACACAGGCTTCAAGCCCTTCGGCTGCGACCTCTGTGGGAAGGGTTTCCAGAGGAAGGTGGAC
CTCCGAAGGCACCGGGAGACGCAGCATGGGCTCAAATGAACCCAGCTTTCTTGTACAAAGTGGTTCGATA
GCTTATCGATAATCAACCTCTGGATTACAAAATTTGTGAAAGATTGACTGGTATTCTTAACTATGTTGCT
CCTTTTACGCTATGTGGATACGCTGCTTTAATGCCTTTGTATCATGCTATTGCTTCCCGTATGGCTTTCA
TTTTCTCCTCCTTGTATAAATCCTGGTTGCTGTCTCTTTATGAGGAGTTGTGGCCCGTTGTCAGGCAACG
TGGCGTGGTGTGCACTGTGTTTGCTGACGCAACCCCCACTGGTTGGGGCATTGCCACCACCTGTCAGCTC
CTTTCCGGGACTTTCGCTTTCCCCCTCCCTATTGCCACGGCGGAACTCATCGCCGCCTGCCTTGCCCGCT
GCTGGACAGGGGCTCGGCTGTTGGGCACTGACAATTCCGTGGTGTTGTCGGGGAAATCATCGTCCTTTCC
TTGGCTGCTCGCCTGTGTTGCCACCTGGATTCTGCGCGGGACGTCCTTCTGCTACGTCCCTTCGGCCCTC
AATCCAGCGGACCTTCCTTCCCGCGGCCTGCTGCCGGCTCTGCGGCCTCTTCCGCGTCTTCGCCTTCGCC
CTCAGACGAGTCGGATCTCCCTTTGGGCCGCCTCCCCGCATCGATACCGTCGACGATAAAATAAAAGATT
TTATTTAGTCTCCAGAAAAAGGGGGGAATGAAAGACCCCACCTGTAGGTTTGGCAAGCTAGCTTAAGTAA
CGCCATTTTGCAAGGCATGGAAAAATACATAACTGAGAATAGAGAAGTTCAGATCAAGGTCAGGAACAGA
TGGAACAGCTGAATATGGGCCAAACAGGATATCTGTGGTAAGCAGTTCCTGCCCCGGCTCAGGGCCAAGA
ACAGATGGAACAGCTGAATATGGGCCAAACAGGATATCTGTGGTAAGCAGTTCCTGCCCCGGCTCAGGGC
CAAGAACAGATGGTCCCCAGATGCGGTCCAGCCCTCAGCAGTTTCTAGAGAACCATCAGATGTTTCCAGG
GTGCCCCAAGGACCTGAAATGACCCTGTGCCTTATTTGAACTAACCAATCAGTTCGCTTCTCGCTTCTGT
TCGCGCGCTTCTGCTCCCCGAGCTCAATAAAAGAGCCCACAACCCCTCACTCGGGGCGCCAGTCCTCCGA
TTGACTGAGTCGCCCGGGTACCCGTGTATCCAATAAACCCTCTTGCAGTTGCATCCGACTTGTGGTCTCG
CTGTTCCTTGGGAGGGTCTCCTCTGAGTGATTGACTACCCGTCAGCGGGGGTCTTTCACATGCAGCATGT
ATCAAAATTAATTTGGTTTTTTTTCTTAAGTATTTACATTAAATGGCCATAGTTGCATTAATGAATCGGC
CAACGCGCGGGGAGAGGCGGTTTGCGTATTGGGCGCTCTTCCGCTTCCTCGCTCACTGACTCGCTGCGCT
CGGTCGTTCGGCTGCGGCGAGCGGTATCAGCTCACTCAAAGGCGGTAATACGGTTATCCACAGAATCAGG
GGATAACGCAGGAAAGAACATGTGAGCAAAAGGCCAGCAAAAGGCCAGGAACCGTAAAAAGGCCGCGTTG
CTGGCGTTTTTCCATAGGCTCCGCCCCCCTGACGAGCATCACAAAAATCGACGCTCAAGTCAGAGGTGGC
GAAACCCGACAGGACTATAAAGATACCAGGCGTTTCCCCCTGGAAGCTCCCTCGTGCGCTCTCCTGTTCC
GACCCTGCCGCTTACCGGATACCTGTCCGCCTTTCTCCCTTCGGGAAGCGTGGCGCTTTCTCATAGCTCA
CGCTGTAGGTATCTCAGTTCGGTGTAGGTCGTTCGCTCCAAGCTGGGCTGTGTGCACGAACCCCCCGTTC
AGCCCGACCGCTGCGCCTTATCCGGTAACTATCGTCTTGAGTCCAACCCGGTAAGACACGACTTATCGCC
ACTGGCAGCAGCCACTGGTAACAGGATTAGCAGAGCGAGGTATGTAGGCGGTGCTACAGAGTTCTTGAAG
TGGTGGCCTAACTACGGCTACACTAGAAGAACAGTATTTGGTATCTGCGCTCTGCTGAAGCCAGTTACCT
TCGGAAAAAGAGTTGGTAGCTCTTGATCCGGCAAACAAACCACCGCTGGTAGCGGTGGTTTTTTTGTTTG
CAAGCAGCAGATTACGCGCAGAAAAAAAGGATCTCAAGAAGATCCTTTGATCTTTTCTACGGGGTCTGAC
GCTCAGTGGAACGAAAACTCACGTTAAGGGATTTTGGTCATGAGATTATCAAAAAGGATCTTCACCTAGA
TCCTTTTGCGGCCGGCCGCAAATCAATCTAAAGTATATATGAGTAAACTTGGTCTGACAGTTACCAATGC
TTAATCAGTGAGGCACCTATCTCAGCGATCTGTCTATTTCGTTCATCCATAGTTGCCTGACTCCCCGTCG
TGTAGATAACTACGATACGGGAGGGCTTACCATCTGGCCCCAGTGCTGCAATGATACCGCGAGACCCACG
CTCACCGGCTCCAGATTTATCAGCAATAAACCAGCCAGCCGGAAGGGCCGAGCGCAGAAGTGGTCCTGCA
ACTTTATCCGCCTCCATCCAGTCTATTAATTGTTGCCGGGAAGCTAGAGTAAGTAGTTCGCCAGTTAATA
GTTTGCGCAACGTTGTTGCCATTGCTACAGGCATCGTGGTGTCACGCTCGTCGTTTGGTATGGCTTCATT
CAGCTCCGGTTCCCAACGATCAAGGCGAGTTACATGATCCCCCATGTTGTGCAAAAAAGCGGTTAGCTCC
TTCGGTCCTCCGATCGTTGTCAGAAGTAAGTTGGCCGCAGTGTTATCACTCATGGTTATGGCAGCACTGC
ATAATTCTCTTACTGTCATGCCATCCGTAAGATGCTTTTCTGTGACTGGTGAGTACTCAACCAAGTCATT
CTGAGAATAGTGTATGCGGCGACCGAGTTGCTCTTGCCCGGCGTCAATACGGGATAATACCGCGCCACAT
AGCAGAACTTTAAAAGTGCTCATCATTGGAAAACGTTCTTCGGGGCGAAAACTCTCAAGGATCTTACCGC
TGTTGAGATCCAGTTCGATGTAACCCACTCGTGCACCCAACTGATCTTCAGCATCTTTTACTTTCACCAG
CGTTTCTGGGTGAGCAAAAACAGGAAGGCAAAATGCCGCAAAAAAGGGAATAAGGGCGACACGGAAATGT
TGAATACTCATACTCTTCCTTTTTCAATATTATTGAAGCATTTATCAGGGTTATTGTCTCATGAGCGGAT
ACATATTTGAATGTATTTAGAAAAATAAACAAATAGGGGTTCCGCGCACATTTCCCCGAAAAGTGCCACC
TGCATAATGAAAGACCCCACCTGTAGGTTTGGCAAGCTAGCTTAAGTAACGCCATTTTGCAAGGCATGGA
AAAATACATAACTGAGAATAGAAAAGTTCAGATCAAGGTCAGGAACAGATGGAACAGCTGAATATGGGCC
AAACAGGATATCTGTGGTAAGCAGTTCCTGCCCCGGCTCAGGGCCAAGAACAGATGGAACAGCTGAATAT
GGGCCAAACAGGATATCTGTGGTAAGCAGTTCCTGCCCCGGCTCAGGGCCAAGAACAGATGGTCCCCAGA
TGCGGTCCAGCCCTCAGCAGTTTCTAGAGAACCATCAGATGTTTCCAGGGTGCCCCAAGGACCTGAAATG
ACCCTGTGCCTTATTTGAACTAACCAATCAGTTCGCTTCTCGCTTCTGTTCGCGCGCTTCTGCTCCCCGA
GCTCAATAAAAGAGCCCACAACCCCTCACTCGGCGCGCCAGTCCTCCGATTGACTGAGTCGCCCGGGTAC
CCGTGTATCCAATAAACCCTCTTGCAGTTGCATCCGACTTGTGGTCTCGCTGTTCCTTGGGAGGGTCTCC
TCTGAGTGATTGACTACCCGTCAGCGGGGGTCTTTCATTTGGGGGCTCGTCCGGGATCGGGAGACCCCTG
CCCAGGGACCACCGACCCACCACCGGGAGGT
